Addgene plasmid #228086: TagBFP(S2h)8-gs
Purpose: Mammalian expression of coiled coil segments (S2h)x8, with short flexible linkers and N-terminal TagBFP; for phase separation and forming of liquid condensates in mammalian cells.
Depositing lab: Roman Jerala. Depositing organization: National Institute of Chemistry. Publication: Programmable de novo designed coiled coil-mediated phase separation in mammalian cells. Ramsak M, Ramirez DA, Hough LE, Shirts MR, Vidmar S, Elersic Filipic K, Anderluh G, Jerala R. Nat Commun. 2023 Dec 2;14(1):7973. doi: 10.1038/s41467-023-43742-w. PubMed 38042897.
Backbone
  Vector backbone: pcDNA
  Vector type: Mammalian Expression
Growth in bacteria
  Bacterial resistance: Ampicillin, 100 μg/mL
  Growth temperature: 37°C
  Growth strain: DH5alpha
  Copy number: High Copy
Gene/Insert
  Gene/Insert name: BFP, S2h
  Species: Synthetic
  Cloning method: Gibson Cloning
Terms and licenses: Academic/Nonprofit Terms; Industry Terms: Not Available to Industry
How to cite: TagBFP(S2h)8-gs was a gift from Roman Jerala (Addgene plasmid # 228086 ; http://n2t.net/addgene:228086 ; RRID:Addgene_228086)
