[The description below was written by a language model from this plasmid's Addgene catalogue record and pLannotate feature annotations shown in this document.]
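Description:
TagBFP(S2h)8-gs is a mammalian expression plasmid built on a pcDNA backbone (about 6.8 kb) that encodes a synthetic fusion of the blue fluorescent protein TagBFP to eight tandem copies of the de novo designed coiled-coil segment S2h, joined by short flexible linkers. In bacteria it is propagated from a high-copy ColE1/pUC-type origin under ampicillin selection (AmpR with its own bla promoter). An f1 origin is also present.

Expression in mammalian cells is driven by the human CMV immediate-early enhancer and promoter and terminated by the bovine growth hormone polyadenylation signal. A T7 promoter lies upstream of the insert and an SP6 promoter lies downstream in the reverse orientation, as is usual for pcDNA-type vectors. The annotated reading frame begins with a short histidine-tag fragment immediately ahead of TagBFP. The automated annotation leaves the roughly 700 bp between TagBFP and the SP6 promoter unlabelled, and this gap is presumably where the synthetic S2h repeats and linkers sit, consistent with the catalogue description. A separate cassette with the SV40 early promoter, the neomycin phosphotransferase gene and the SV40 poly(A) signal would allow G418 selection of stably transfected cells. Several small annotated fragments (an HIV-1 LTR piece, ble, lacI, bom) appear to be backbone remnants or short sequence matches rather than functional elements.

The construct is intended for studying programmable phase separation. The multivalent coiled-coil repeats drive the protein to assemble into liquid condensates in mammalian cells, and the N-terminal TagBFP allows these condensates to be seen by fluorescence microscopy.
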