Features (pLannotate 1.2.2; 22 found; start..end, strand, type, name):
     28..80      -  misc_feature   bom (fragment): basis of mobility region from pBR322
    235..614     +  enhancer       CMV enhancer: human cytomegalovirus immediate early enhancer
    615..818     +  promoter       CMV promoter: human cytomegalovirus (CMV) immediate early promoter
    814..847     +  LTR            5' LTR (truncated) (fragment): truncated 5' long terminal repeat (LTR) from HIV-1
    863..881     +  promoter       T7 promoter: promoter for bacteriophage T7 RNA polymerase
    953..970     +  CDS            9xHis (fragment): 9xHis affinity tag
    971..1669    +  CDS            TagBFP: TagBFP is a basic (constitutively fluorescent) blue fluorescent protein published in 2008, derived from Entacmaea quadricolor. It is reported to be a very rapidly-maturing monomer with very low acid sensitivity.
   2378..2396    -  promoter       SP6 promoter: promoter for bacteriophage SP6 RNA polymerase
   2422..2646    +  polyA_signal   bGH poly(A) signal: bovine growth hormone polyadenylation signal
   2650..2671    +  promoter       SV40 promoter (fragment): SV40 enhancer and early promoter
   2692..3120    +  rep_origin     f1 ori (sequence partly withheld): f1 bacteriophage origin of replication; arrow indicates direction of (+) strand synthesis
   3134..3463    +  promoter       SV40 promoter: SV40 enhancer and early promoter
   3530..4321    +  CDS            neo: KKA2_KLEPN - Also known as kan, nptII. Experimental evidence at protein level: Swiss-Prot protein existence level 1. Resistance to kanamycin, neomycin, paromomycin, ribostamycin, butirosin and gentamicin B. From Klebsiella pneumoniae.
   4345..4503    +  CDS            ble (fragment): BLE_KLEPN - Experimental evidence at protein level: Swiss-Prot protein existence level 1. Binding protein with a strong affinity to the bleomycin family of antibiotics. Binds to CL990; an antimitotic-antibiotic compound. From Klebsiella pneumoniae.
   4498..4619    +  polyA_signal   SV40 poly(A) signal: SV40 polyadenylation signal
   4692..4708    -  protein_bind   lac operator: The lac repressor binds to the lac operator to inhibit transcription in E. coli. This inhibition can be relieved by adding lactose or isopropyl-β-D-thiogalactopyranoside (IPTG). lac repressor encoded by lacI
   4716..4746    -  promoter       lac promoter: promoter for the E. coli lac operon
   4761..4782    -  protein_bind   CAP binding site: CAP binding activates transcription in the presence of cAMP. E. coli catabolite activator protein
   4795..4887    -  CDS            lacI (fragment): lac repressor; lacI; The lac repressor binds to the lac operator to inhibit transcription in E. coli. This inhibition can be relieved by adding lactose or isopropyl-β-D-thiogalactopyranoside (IPTG).
   5070..5658    -  rep_origin     ori: high-copy-number ColE1/pMB1/pBR322/pUC origin of replication
   5829..6689    -  CDS            AmpR: β-lactamase; bla; confers resistance to ampicillin, carbenicillin, and related antibiotics
   6690..6794    -  promoter       AmpR promoter: bla
>Addgene plasmid #228086 | TagBFP(S2h)8-gs | addgene full sequence | sequence record 454692 | Addgene NGS Result
GACGGATCGGGAGATCTCCCGATCCCCTATGGTGCACTCTCAGTACAATCTGCTCTGATGCCGCATAGTT
AAGCCAGTATCTGCTCCCTGCTTGTGTGTTGGAGGTCGCTGAGTAGTGCGCGAGCAAAATTTAAGCTACA
ACAAGGCAAGGCTTGACCGACAATTGCATGAAGAATCTGCTTAGGGTTAGGCGTTTTGCGCTGCTTCGCG
ATGTACGGGCCAGATATACGCGTTGACATTGATTATTGACTAGTTATTAATAGTAATCAATTACGGGGTC
ATTAGTTCATAGCCCATATATGGAGTTCCGCGTTACATAACTTACGGTAAATGGCCCGCCTGGCTGACCG
CCCAACGACCCCCGCCCATTGACGTCAATAATGACGTATGTTCCCATAGTAACGCCAATAGGGACTTTCC
ATTGACGTCAATGGGTGGAGTATTTACGGTAAACTGCCCACTTGGCAGTACATCAAGTGTATCATATGCC
AAGTACGCCCCCTATTGACGTCAATGACGGTAAATGGCCCGCCTGGCATTATGCCCAGTACATGACCTTA
TGGGACTTTCCTACTTGGCAGTACATCTACGTATTAGTCATCGCTATTACCATGGTGATGCGGTTTTGGC
AGTACATCAATGGGCGTGGATAGCGGTTTGACTCACGGGGATTTCCAAGTCTCCACCCCATTGACGTCAA
TGGGAGTTTGTTTTGGCACCAAAATCAACGGGACTTTCCAAAATGTCGTAACAACTCCGCCCCATTGACG
CAAATGGGCGGTAGGCGTGTACGGTGGGAGGTCTATATAAGCAGAGCTCTCTGGCTAACTAGAGAACCCA
CTGCTTACTGGCTTATCGAAATTAATACGACTCACTATAGGGAGACCCAAGCTTGGTACCGAGCTCGGAT
CCACTAGTAACGGCCGCCAGTGTGCTGGAATTCGCCACCATGCACCACCACCACCACCACATGAGCGAGC
TGATTAAGGAGAACATGCACATGAAGCTGTACATGGAGGGCACCGTGGACAACCATCACTTCAAGTGCAC
ATCCGAGGGCGAAGGCAAGCCCTACGAGGGCACCCAGACCATGAGAATCAAGGTGGTCGAGGGCGGCCCT
CTCCCCTTCGCCTTCGACATCCTGGCTACTAGCTTCCTCTACGGCAGCAAGACCTTCATCAACCACACCC
AGGGCATCCCCGACTTCTTCAAGCAGTCCTTCCCTGAGGGCTTCACATGGGAGAGAGTCACCACATACGA
AGACGGGGGCGTGCTGACCGCTACCCAGGACACCAGCCTCCAGGACGGCTGCCTCATCTACAACGTCAAG
ATCAGAGGGGTGAACTTCACATCCAACGGCCCTGTGATGCAGAAGAAAACACTCGGCTGGGAGGCCTTCA
CCGAGACGCTGTACCCCGCTGACGGCGGCCTGGAAGGCAGAAACGACATGGCCCTGAAGCTCGTGGGCGG
GAGCCATCTGATCGCAAACATCAAGACCACATATAGATCCAAGAAACCCGCTAAGAACCTCAAGATGCCT
GGCGTCTACTATGTGGACTACAGACTGGAAAGAATCAAGGAGGCCAACAACGAGACCTACGTCGAGCAGC
ACGAGGTGGCAGTGGCCAGATACTGCGACCTCCCTAGCAAACTGGGGCACAAGCTCAATGGCTCAGGCTC
TGGTGGGAGCGAGATAGCTGCACTTGAGGAGAAAATCGCGGCGCTGAAACAGGAGAATGCGGCACTCGAA
GAAGGGAGTGGATCTGGTGGCTCCGAGATCGCCGCCTTGGAAGAGAAGATTGCAGCCCTCAAACAAGAGA
ACGCTGCTCTGGAGGAAGGATCTGGCTCCGGTGGATCAGAGATAGCCGCGCTTGAAGAGAAAATAGCAGC
ACTTAAGCAAGAGAACGCAGCGCTGGAGGAGGGAAGTGGAAGTGGTGGGAGCGAAATAGCGGCGTTGGAG
GAGAAGATTGCCGCACTGAAACAAGAGAATGCAGCTCTGGAAGAGGGCGGCTCTGGAGGCTCTGGCTCAG
GCTCTGGTGGGAGCGAGATAGCTGCACTTGAGGAGAAAATCGCGGCGCTGAAACAGGAGAATGCGGCACT
CGAAGAAGGGAGTGGATCTGGTGGCTCCGAGATCGCCGCCTTGGAAGAGAAGATTGCAGCCCTCAAACAA
GAGAACGCTGCTCTGGAGGAAGGATCTGGCTCCGGTGGATCAGAGATAGCCGCGCTTGAAGAGAAAATAG
CAGCACTTAAGCAAGAGAACGCAGCGCTGGAGGAGGGAAGTGGAAGTGGTGGGAGCGAAATAGCGGCGTT
GGAGGAGAAGATTGCCGCACTGAAACAAGAGAATGCAGCTCTGGAAGAGTAATCTAGAGGGCCCTATTCT
ATAGTGTCACCTAAATGCTAGAGCTCGCTGATCAGCCTCGACTGTGCCTTCTAGTTGCCAGCCATCTGTT
GTTTGCCCCTCCCCCGTGCCTTCCTTGACCCTGGAAGGTGCCACTCCCACTGTCCTTTCCTAATAAAATG
AGGAAATTGCATCGCATTGTCTGAGTAGGTGTCATTCTATTCTGGGGGGTGGGGTGGGGCAGGACAGCAA
GGGGGAGGATTGGGAAGACAATAGCAGGCATGCTGGGGATGCGGTGGGCTCTATGGCTTCTGAGGCGGAA
AGAACCAGCTGGGGCTCTAGGGGGTATCCCC
[124 nt withheld, positions 2692-2815]
C
[91 nt withheld, positions 2817-2907]
A
[49 nt withheld, positions 2909-2957]
CCTTTGACGTTGGAGTCCACGTTCTTT
[37 nt withheld, positions 2985-3021]
ACCCTATCTCGGTCTATTCTTTTGATTTATAAGGGATTTTGCCGATTTCGGCCTATTGGTTAAAAAATGA
GCTGATTTAACAAAAATTTAACGCGAATTAATTCTGTGGAATGTGTGTCAGTTAGGGTGTGGAAAGTCCC
CAGGCTCCCCAGCAGGCAGAAGTATGCAAAGCATGCATCTCAATTAGTCAGCAACCAGGTGTGGAAAGTC
CCCAGGCTCCCCAGCAGGCAGAAGTATGCAAAGCATGCATCTCAATTAGTCAGCAACCATAGTCCCGCCC
CTAACTCCGCCCATCCCGCCCCTAACTCCGCCCAGTTCCGCCCATTCTCCGCCCCATGGCTGACTAATTT
TTTTTATTTATGCAGAGGCCGAGGCCGCCTCTGCCTCTGAGCTATTCCAGAAGTAGTGAGGAGGCTTTTT
TGGAGGCCTAGGCTTTTGCAAAAAGCTCCCGGGAGCTTGTATATCCATTTTCGGATCTGATCAAGAGACA
GGATGAGGATCGTTTCGCATGATTGAACAAGATGGATTGCACGCAGGTTCTCCGGCCGCTTGGGTGGAGA
GGCTATTCGGCTATGACTGGGCACAACAGACAATCGGCTGCTCTGATGCCGCCGTGTTCCGGCTGTCAGC
GCAGGGGCGCCCGGTTCTTTTTGTCAAGACCGACCTGTCCGGTGCCCTGAATGAACTGCAGGACGAGGCA
GCGCGGCTATCGTGGCTGGCCACGACGGGCGTTCCTTGCGCAGCTGTGCTCGACGTTGTCACTGAAGCGG
GAAGGGACTGGCTGCTATTGGGCGAAGTGCCGGGGCAGGATCTCCTGTCATCTCACCTTGCTCCTGCCGA
GAAAGTATCCATCATGGCTGATGCAATGCGGCGGCTGCATACGCTTGATCCGGCTACCTGCCCATTCGAC
CACCAAGCGAAACATCGCATCGAGCGAGCACGTACTCGGATGGAAGCCGGTCTTGTCGATCAGGATGATC
TGGACGAAGAGCATCAGGGGCTCGCGCCAGCCGAACTGTTCGCCAGGCTCAAGGCGCGCATGCCCGACGG
CGAGGATCTCGTCGTGACCCATGGCGATGCCTGCTTGCCGAATATCATGGTGGAAAATGGCCGCTTTTCT
GGATTCATCGACTGTGGCCGGCTGGGTGTGGCGGACCGCTATCAGGACATAGCGTTGGCTACCCGTGATA
TTGCTGAAGAGCTTGGCGGCGAATGGGCTGACCGCTTCCTCGTGCTTTACGGTATCGCCGCTCCCGATTC
GCAGCGCATCGCCTTCTATCGCCTTCTTGACGAGTTCTTCTGAGCGGGACTCTGGGGTTCGAAATGACCG
ACCAAGCGACGCCCAACCTGCCATCACGAGATTTCGATTCCACCGCCGCCTTCTATGAAAGGTTGGGCTT
CGGAATCGTTTTCCGGGACGCCGGCTGGATGATCCTCCAGCGCGGGGATCTCATGCTGGAGTTCTTCGCC
CACCCCAACTTGTTTATTGCAGCTTATAATGGTTACAAATAAAGCAATAGCATCACAAATTTCACAAATA
AAGCATTTTTTTCACTGCATTCTAGTTGTGGTTTGTCCAAACTCATCAATGTATCTTATCATGTCTGTAT
ACCGTCGACCTCTAGCTAGAGCTTGGCGTAATCATGGTCATAGCTGTTTCCTGTGTGAAATTGTTATCCG
CTCACAATTCCACACAACATACGAGCCGGAAGCATAAAGTGTAAAGCCTGGGGTGCCTAATGAGTGAGCT
AACTCACATTAATTGCGTTGCGCTCACTGCCCGCTTTCCAGTCGGGAAACCTGTCGTGCCAGCTGCATTA
ATGAATCGGCCAACGCGCGGGGAGAGGCGGTTTGCGTATTGGGCGCTCTTCCGCTTCCTCGCTCACTGAC
TCGCTGCGCTCGGTCGTTCGGCTGCGGCGAGCGGTATCAGCTCACTCAAAGGCGGTAATACGGTTATCCA
CAGAATCAGGGGATAACGCAGGAAAGAACATGTGAGCAAAAGGCCAGCAAAAGGCCAGGAACCGTAAAAA
GGCCGCGTTGCTGGCGTTTTTCCATAGGCTCCGCCCCCCTGACGAGCATCACAAAAATCGACGCTCAAGT
CAGAGGTGGCGAAACCCGACAGGACTATAAAGATACCAGGCGTTTCCCCCTGGAAGCTCCCTCGTGCGCT
CTCCTGTTCCGACCCTGCCGCTTACCGGATACCTGTCCGCCTTTCTCCCTTCGGGAAGCGTGGCGCTTTC
TCATAGCTCACGCTGTAGGTATCTCAGTTCGGTGTAGGTCGTTCGCTCCAAGCTGGGCTGTGTGCACGAA
CCCCCCGTTCAGCCCGACCGCTGCGCCTTATCCGGTAACTATCGTCTTGAGTCCAACCCGGTAAGACACG
ACTTATCGCCACTGGCAGCAGCCACTGGTAACAGGATTAGCAGAGCGAGGTATGTAGGCGGTGCTACAGA
GTTCTTGAAGTGGTGGCCTAACTACGGCTACACTAGAAGAACAGTATTTGGTATCTGCGCTCTGCTGAAG
CCAGTTACCTTCGGAAAAAGAGTTGGTAGCTCTTGATCCGGCAAACAAACCACCGCTGGTAGCGGTGGTT
TTTTTGTTTGCAAGCAGCAGATTACGCGCAGAAAAAAAGGATCTCAAGAAGATCCTTTGATCTTTTCTAC
GGGGTCTGACGCTCAGTGGAACGAAAACTCACGTTAAGGGATTTTGGTCATGAGATTATCAAAAAGGATC
TTCACCTAGATCCTTTTAAATTAAAAATGAAGTTTTAAATCAATCTAAAGTATATATGAGTAAACTTGGT
CTGACAGTTACCAATGCTTAATCAGTGAGGCACCTATCTCAGCGATCTGTCTATTTCGTTCATCCATAGT
TGCCTGACTCCCCGTCGTGTAGATAACTACGATACGGGAGGGCTTACCATCTGGCCCCAGTGCTGCAATG
ATACCGCGAGACCCACGCTCACCGGCTCCAGATTTATCAGCAATAAACCAGCCAGCCGGAAGGGCCGAGC
GCAGAAGTGGTCCTGCAACTTTATCCGCCTCCATCCAGTCTATTAATTGTTGCCGGGAAGCTAGAGTAAG
TAGTTCGCCAGTTAATAGTTTGCGCAACGTTGTTGCCATTGCTACAGGCATCGTGGTGTCACGCTCGTCG
TTTGGTATGGCTTCATTCAGCTCCGGTTCCCAACGATCAAGGCGAGTTACATGATCCCCCATGTTGTGCA
AAAAAGCGGTTAGCTCCTTCGGTCCTCCGATCGTTGTCAGAAGTAAGTTGGCCGCAGTGTTATCACTCAT
GGTTATGGCAGCACTGCATAATTCTCTTACTGTCATGCCATCCGTAAGATGCTTTTCTGTGACTGGTGAG
TACTCAACCAAGTCATTCTGAGAATAGTGTATGCGGCGACCGAGTTGCTCTTGCCCGGCGTCAATACGGG
ATAATACCGCGCCACATAGCAGAACTTTAAAAGTGCTCATCATTGGAAAACGTTCTTCGGGGCGAAAACT
CTCAAGGATCTTACCGCTGTTGAGATCCAGTTCGATGTAACCCACTCGTGCACCCAACTGATCTTCAGCA
TCTTTTACTTTCACCAGCGTTTCTGGGTGAGCAAAAACAGGAAGGCAAAATGCCGCAAAAAAGGGAATAA
GGGCGACACGGAAATGTTGAATACTCATACTCTTCCTTTTTCAATATTATTGAAGCATTTATCAGGGTTA
TTGTCTCATGAGCGGATACATATTTGAATGTATTTAGAAAAATAAACAAATAGGGGTTCCGCGCACATTT
CCCCGAAAAGTGCCACCTGACGTC
